>Addgene plasmid #228449 | synapsin-hIRβ-mCherry | addgene full sequence | sequence record 473108 | Addgene NGS Result
CCTGCAGGCAGCTGCGCGCTCGCTCGCTCACTGAGGCCGCCCGGGCGTCGGGCGACCTTTGGTCGCCCGG
CCTCAGTGAGCGAGCGAGCGCGCAGAGAGGGAGTGGCCAACTCCATCACTAGGGGTTCCTGCGGCCGCAC
GCGCCTAGGACCGGTCCAGATCTCCCTAGACTGCAGAGGGCCCTGCGTATGAGTGCAAGTGGGTTTTAGG
ACCAGGATGAGGCGGGGTGGGGGTGCCTACCTGACGACCGACCCCGACCCACTGGACAAGCACCCAACCC
CCATTCCCCAAATTGCGCATCCCCTATCAGAGAGGGGGAGGGGAAACAGGATGCGGCGAGGCGCGTGCGC
ACTGCCAGCTTCAGCACCGCGGACAGTGCCTTCGCCCCCGCCTGGCGGCGCGCGCCACCGCCGCCTCAGC
ACTGAAGGCGCGCTGACGTCACTCGCCGGTCCCCCGCAAACTCCCCTTCCCGGCCACCTTGGTCGCGTCC
GCGCCGCCGCCGGCCCAGCCGGACCGCACCACGCGAGGCGCGAGATAGGGGGGCACGGGCGCGACCATCT
GCGCTGCGGCGCCGGCGACTCAGCGCTGCCTCAGTCTGCGGTGGGCAGCGGAGGAGTCGTGTCGTGCCTG
AGAGCGCAGTCGAGAATTCATCGACGTTAACTATTCTAGAATGGGCACCGGGGGCCGGCGGGGGGCGGCG
GCCGCGCCGCTGCTGGTGGCGGTGGCCGCGCTGCTACTGGGCGCCGCGGGCCACCTGTACCCCGGAGAGG
TGTGTCCCGGCATGGATATTGCAAAAATTATCATCGGCCCCCTCATCTTTGTCTTTCTCTTCAGTGTTGT
GATTGGAAGTATTTATCTATTCCTGAGAAAGAGGCAGCCAGATGGGCCGCTGGGACCGCTTTACGCTTCT
TCAAACCCTGAGTATCTCAGTGCCAGTGATGTGTTTCCATGCTCTGTGTACGTGCCGGACGAGTGGGAGG
TGTCTCGAGAGAAGATCACCCTCCTTCGAGAGCTGGGGCAGGGCTCCTTCGGCATGGTGTATGAGGGCAA
TGCCAGGGACATCATCAAGGGTGAGGCAGAGACCCGCGTGGCGGTGAAGACGGTCAACGAGTCAGCCAGT
CTCCGAGAGCGGATTGAGTTCCTCAATGAGGCCTCGGTCATGAAGGGCTTCACCTGCCATCATGTGGTGC
GCCTCCTGGGAGTGGTGTCCAAGGGCCAGCCCACGCTGGTGGTGATGGAGCTGATGGCTCACGGAGACCT
GAAGAGCTACCTCCGTTCTCTGCGGCCAGAGGCTGAGAATAATCCTGGCCGCCCTCCCCCTACCCTTCAA
GAGATGATTCAGATGGCGGCAGAGATTGCTGACGGGATGGCCTACCTGAACGCCAAGAAGTTTGTGCATC
GGGACCTGGCAGCGAGAAACTGCATGGTCGCCCATGATTTTACTGTCAAAATTGGAGACTTTGGAATGAC
CAGAGACATCTATGAAACGGATTACTACCGGAAAGGGGGCAAGGGTCTGCTCCCTGTACGGTGGATGGCA
CCGGAGTCCCTGAAGGATGGGGTCTTCACCACTTCTTCTGACATGTGGTCCTTTGGCGTGGTCCTTTGGG
AAATCACCAGCTTGGCAGAACAGCCTTACCAAGGCCTGTCTAATGAACAGGTGTTGAAATTTGTCATGGA
TGGAGGGTATCTGGATCAACCCGACAACTGTCCAGAGAGAGTCACTGACCTCATGCGCATGTGCTGGCAA
TTCAACCCCAAGATGAGGCCAACCTTCCTGGAGATTGTCAACCTGCTCAAGGACGACCTGCACCCCAGCT
TTCCAGAGGTGTCGTTCTTCCACAGCGAGGAGAACAAGGCTCCCGAGAGTGAGGAGCTGGAGATGGAGTT
TGAGGACATGGAGAATGTGCCCCTGGACCGTTCCTCGCACTGTCAGAGGGAGGAGGCGGGGGGCCGGGAT
GGAGGGTCCTCGCTGGGTTTCAAGCGGAGCTACGAGGAACACATCCCTTACACACACATGAACGGAGGCA
AGAAAAACGGGCGGATTCTGACCTTGCCTCGGTCCAATCCTTCCTACCCATACGATGTTCCAGATTACGC
TGGATCCGCTACTAACTTCAGCCTGCTGAAGCAGGCTGGAGACGTGGAGGAGAACCCTGGACCTATGGTG
AGCAAGGGCGAGGAGGATAACATGGCCATCATCAAGGAGTTCATGCGCTTCAAGGTGCACATGGAGGGCT
CCGTGAACGGCCACGAGTTCGAGATCGAGGGCGAGGGCGAGGGCCGCCCCTACGAGGGCACCCAGACCGC
CAAGCTGAAGGTGACCAAGGGTGGCCCCCTGCCCTTCGCCTGGGACATCCTGTCCCCTCAGTTCATGTAC
GGCTCCAAGGCCTACGTGAAGCACCCCGCCGACATCCCCGACTACTTGAAGCTGTCCTTCCCCGAGGGCT
TCAAGTGGGAGCGCGTGATGAACTTCGAGGACGGCGGCGTGGTGACCGTGACCCAGGACTCCTCCCTGCA
GGACGGCGAGTTCATCTACAAGGTGAAGCTGCGCGGCACCAACTTCCCCTCCGACGGCCCCGTAATGCAG
AAGAAGACCATGGGCTGGGAGGCCTCCTCCGAGCGGATGTACCCCGAGGACGGCGCCCTGAAGGGCGAGA
TCAAGCAGAGGCTGAAGCTGAAGGACGGCGGCCACTACGACGCTGAGGTCAAGACCACCTACAAGGCCAA
GAAGCCCGTGCAGCTGCCCGGCGCCTACAACGTCAACATCAAGTTGGACATCACCTCCCACAACGAGGAC
TACACCATCGTGGAACAGTACGAACGCGCCGAGGGCCGCCACTCCACCGGCGGCATGGACGAGCTGTACA
AGTAAGCGGCCGCGACTCTAGAGTCGAGAGATCTACGGGTGGCATCCCTGTGACCCCTCCCCAGTGCCTC
TCCTGGCCCTGGAAGTTGCCACTCCAGTGCCCACCAGCCTTGTCCTAATAAAATTAAGTTGCATCATTTT
GTCTGACTAGGTGTCCTTCTATAATATTATGGGGTGGAGGGGGGTGGTATGGAGCAAGGGGCAAGTTGGG
AAGACAACCTGTAGGGCCTGCGGGGTCTATTGGGAACCAAGCTGGAGTGCAGTGGCACAATCTTGGCTCA
CTGCAATCTCCGCCTCCTGGGTTCAAGCGATTCTCCTGCCTCAGCCTCCCGAGTTGTTGGGATTCCAGGC
ATGCATGACCAGGCTCAGCTAATTTTTGTTTTTTTGGTAGAGACGGGGTTTCACCATATTGGCCAGGCTG
GTCTCCAACTCCTAATCTCAGGTGATCTACCCACCTTGGCCTCCCAAATTGCTGGGATTACAGGCGTGAA
CCACTGCTCCCTTCCCTGTCCTTCTGATTTTGTAGGTAACCACGTGCGGACCGAGCGGCCGCAGGAACCC
CTAGTGATGGAGTTGGCCACTCCCTCTCTGCGCGCTCGCTCGCTCACTGAGGCCGGGCGACCAAAGGTCG
CCCGACGCCCGGGCTTTGCCCGGGCGGCCTCAGTGAGCGAGCGAGCGCGCAGCTGCCTGCAGGGGCGCCT
GATGCGGTATTTTCTCCTTACGCATCTGTGCGGTATTTCACACCGCATA
[95 nt withheld, positions 3620-3714]
T
[46 nt withheld, positions 3716-3761]
C
[141 nt withheld, positions 3763-3903]
CCTTTGACGTTGGAGTCCACGTTCTTT
[37 nt withheld, positions 3931-3967]
ACTCTATCTCGGGCTATTCTTTTGATTTATAAGGGATTTTGCCGATTTCGGTCTATTGGTTAAAAAATGA
GCTGATTTAACAAAAATTTAACGCGAATTTTAACAAAATATTAACGTTTACAATTTTATGGTGCACTCTC
AGTACAATCTGCTCTGATGCCGCATAGTTAAGCCAGCCCCGACACCCGCCAACACCCGCTGACGCGCCCT
GACGGGCTTGTCTGCTCCCGGCATCCGCTTACAGACAAGCTGTGACCGTCTCCGGGAGCTGCATGTGTCA
GAGGTTTTCACCGTCATCACCGAAACGCGCGAGACGAAAGGGCCTCGTGATACGCCTATTTTTATAGGTT
AATGTCATGATAATAATGGTTTCTTAGACGTCAGGTGGCACTTTTCGGGGAAATGTGCGCGGAACCCCTA
TTTGTTTATTTTTCTAAATACATTCAAATATGTATCCGCTCATGAGACAATAACCCTGATAAATGCTTCA
ATAATATTGAAAAAGGAAGAGTATGAGTATTCAACATTTCCGTGTCGCCCTTATTCCCTTTTTTGCGGCA
TTTTGCCTTCCTGTTTTTGCTCACCCAGAAACGCTGGTGAAAGTAAAAGATGCTGAAGATCAGTTGGGTG
CACGAGTGGGTTACATCGAACTGGATCTCAACAGCGGTAAGATCCTTGAGAGTTTTCGCCCCGAAGAACG
TTTTCCAATGATGAGCACTTTTAAAGTTCTGCTATGTGGCGCGGTATTATCCCGTATTGACGCCGGGCAA
GAGCAACTCGGTCGCCGCATACACTATTCTCAGAATGACTTGGTTGAGTACTCACCAGTCACAGAAAAGC
ATCTTACGGATGGCATGACAGTAAGAGAATTATGCAGTGCTGCCATAACCATGAGTGATAACACTGCGGC
CAACTTACTTCTGACAACGATCGGAGGACCGAAGGAGCTAACCGCTTTTTTGCACAACATGGGGGATCAT
GTAACTCGCCTTGATCGTTGGGAACCGGAGCTGAATGAAGCCATACCAAACGACGAGCGTGACACCACGA
TGCCTGTAGCAATGGCAACAACGTTGCGCAAACTATTAACTGGCGAACTACTTACTCTAGCTTCCCGGCA
ACAATTAATAGACTGGATGGAGGCGGATAAAGTTGCAGGACCACTTCTGCGCTCGGCCCTTCCGGCTGGC
TGGTTTATTGCTGATAAATCTGGAGCCGGTGAGCGTGGGTCTCGCGGTATCATTGCAGCACTGGGGCCAG
ATGGTAAGCCCTCCCGTATCGTAGTTATCTACACGACGGGGAGTCAGGCAACTATGGATGAACGAAATAG
ACAGATCGCTGAGATAGGTGCCTCACTGATTAAGCATTGGTAACTGTCAGACCAAGTTTACTCATATATA
CTTTAGATTGATTTAAAACTTCATTTTTAATTTAAAAGGATCTAGGTGAAGATCCTTTTTGATAATCTCA
TGACCAAAATCCCTTAACGTGAGTTTTCGTTCCACTGAGCGTCAGACCCCGTAGAAAAGATCAAAGGATC
TTCTTGAGATCCTTTTTTTCTGCGCGTAATCTGCTGCTTGCAAACAAAAAAACCACCGCTACCAGCGGTG
GTTTGTTTGCCGGATCAAGAGCTACCAACTCTTTTTCCGAAGGTAACTGGCTTCAGCAGAGCGCAGATAC
CAAATACTGTTCTTCTAGTGTAGCCGTAGTTAGGCCACCACTTCAAGAACTCTGTAGCACCGCCTACATA
CCTCGCTCTGCTAATCCTGTTACCAGTGGCTGCTGCCAGTGGCGATAAGTCGTGTCTTACCGGGTTGGAC
TCAAGACGATAGTTACCGGATAAGGCGCAGCGGTCGGGCTGAACGGGGGGTTCGTGCACACAGCCCAGCT
TGGAGCGAACGACCTACACCGAACTGAGATACCTACAGCGTGAGCTATGAGAAAGCGCCACGCTTCCCGA
AGGGAGAAAGGCGGACAGGTATCCGGTAAGCGGCAGGGTCGGAACAGGAGAGCGCACGAGGGAGCTTCCA
GGGGGAAACGCCTGGTATCTTTATAGTCCTGTCGGGTTTCGCCACCTCTGACTTGAGCGTCGATTTTTGT
GATGCTCGTCAGGGGGGCGGAGCCTATGGAAAAACGCCAGCAACGCGGCCTTTTTACGGTTCCTGGCCTT
TTGCTGGCCTTTTGCTCACATGT
Features (pLannotate 1.2.2; 15 found; start..end, strand, type, name):
     12..39      +  repeat_region  AAV2 ITR (fragment): inverted terminal repeat of adeno-associated virus serotype 2 inverted
     68..95      +  repeat_region  AAV2 ITR (fragment): inverted terminal repeat of adeno-associated virus serotype 2 inverted
    192..639     +  promoter       hSyn promoter: human synapsin I promoter; confers neuron-specific expression (Kügler et al., 2003)
    785..2074    +  CDS            INSR (fragment): INSR_HUMAN - Experimental evidence at protein level: Swiss-Prot protein existence level 1. Receptor tyrosine kinase which mediates the pleiotropic actions of insulin. Binding of insulin leads to phosphorylation of several intracellular substrates, including, insulin receptor substrates (IRS1, 2, 3, 4), SHC, GAB1, CBL and other signaling intermediates. Each of these phosphorylated proteins serve as docking proteins for other signaling proteins that contain Src-homology-2 domains (SH2 domain) that specifically recognize different phosphotyrosine residues, including the p85 regulatory subunit of
   2075..2101    +  CDS            3xHA (fragment): three tandem HA epitope tags
   2165..2872    +  CDS            mCherry: mCherry is a basic (constitutively fluorescent) red fluorescent protein published in 2004, derived from Discosoma sp.. It is reported to be a very rapidly-maturing monomer with low acid sensitivity.
   2907..3383    +  polyA_signal   hGH poly(A) signal: human growth hormone polyadenylation signal
   3423..3563    +  repeat_region  AAV2 ITR: inverted terminal repeat of adeno-associated virus serotype 2 inverted
   3568..3619    -  misc_feature   bom (fragment): basis of mobility region from pBR322
   3638..4093    +  rep_origin     f1 ori (sequence partly withheld): f1 bacteriophage origin of replication; arrow indicates direction of (+) strand synthesis
   4094..4143    -  misc_feature   bom (fragment): basis of mobility region from pBR322
   4245..4280    -  CDS            rop (fragment): Rop protein, which maintains plasmids at low copy number; rop
   4375..4479    +  promoter       AmpR promoter: bla
   4480..5340    +  CDS            AmpR: β-lactamase; bla; confers resistance to ampicillin, carbenicillin, and related antibiotics
   5511..6099    +  rep_origin     ori: high-copy-number ColE1/pMB1/pBR322/pUC origin of replication
