[The description below was written by a language model from this plasmid's Addgene catalogue record and pLannotate feature annotations shown in this document.]
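Description:
synapsin-hIRβ-mCherry is an adeno-associated virus (AAV) transfer plasmid of about 6.2 kb for neuron-restricted expression of a truncated, constitutively active human insulin receptor. The catalogue names a lentiviral pHR-SFFV-KRAB-dCas9-P2A-mCherry plasmid as the backbone, but the vector type is listed as AAV, and the sequenced construct shows AAV architecture. AAV2 inverted terminal repeats flank the expression cassette, and no lentiviral elements are annotated. The pHR plasmid may therefore have supplied only part of the payload, such as the P2A-mCherry segment, though the record does not say so. The right-hand ITR is annotated in full, while the left one is detected only as two short fragments. That could reflect a partial ITR or a limitation of the annotation. The plasmid is propagated in bacteria through a high-copy ColE1/pUC-type origin and selected with ampicillin (β-lactamase). It also carries an f1 phage origin, and use of a recombination-deficient growth strain fits the repeat-containing ITRs.

Between the ITRs, the human synapsin I promoter drives the β-subunit portion of human INSR (IRβ, about 1.4 kb), which contains the tyrosine kinase domain. An HA epitope sequence, annotated as a fragment of a 3xHA tag, follows directly. According to the depositor notes, a self-cleaving P2A peptide precedes mCherry, so the red reporter is made from the same transcript at a 1:1 ratio with IRβ but as a separate protein. P2A itself is not annotated in the feature table, although a short gap lies between the HA and mCherry features. A human growth hormone polyadenylation signal ends the cassette.

The construct was made to raise insulin receptor signalling in rat primary hippocampal neurons. mCherry marks the expressing cells, and the depositor reports no detectable expression from the synapsin promoter in astrocytes.
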