Addgene plasmid #228449: synapsin-hIRβ-mCherry
Purpose: Expressing a truncated, constitutively active human insulin receptor (IRβ) with mCherry in rat primary hippocampal neurons
Depositing lab: Olivier Thibault. Depositing organization: University of Kentucky. Publication: Expression of a Constitutively Active Human Insulin Receptor in Hippocampal Neurons Does Not Alter VGCC Currents. Frazier HN, Anderson KL, Maimaiti S, Ghoweri AO, Kraner SD, Popa GJ, Hampton KK, Mendenhall MD, Norris CM, Craven RJ, Thibault O. Neurochem Res. 2019 Jan;44(1):269-280. doi: 10.1007/s11064-018-2510-2. Epub 2018 Mar 23. PubMed 29572644.
Backbone
  Vector backbone: pHR-SFFV-KRAB-dCas9-P2A-mCherry
  Modifications to backbone: They contain the neuron-specific synapsin promoter as well as a new marker, mCherry. The self-cleaving P2A site preceding the mCherry sequence produces mCherry expression at a 1:1 ratio with the IRβ protein, thus improving fluorescence. All current work on the IRβ protein uses either lentiviruses or AAVs based on this plasmid set, as the mCherry marker has shown robust expression both in vitro and in vivo and the synapsin promoter shows no detectable expression in astrocytes.
  Vector type: AAV
Growth in bacteria
  Bacterial resistance: Ampicillin, 100 μg/mL
  Growth temperature: 37°C
  Growth strain: NEB Stable
  Copy number: High Copy
Gene/Insert
  Gene/Insert name: human Insulin Receptor beta subunit (alt name: hIR beta)
  Species: H. sapiens (human)
  Insert size (bp): 1404
  Entrez Gene: INSR (a.k.a. CD220, HHF5)
  Promoter: neuron-specific synapsin promote
  Cloning method: Unknown
  Sequencing primers: 5′ tgacgtcactcgccggt
Terms and licenses: Academic/Nonprofit Terms; Industry Terms: Not Available to Industry
How to cite: synapsin-hIRβ-mCherry was a gift from Olivier Thibault (Addgene plasmid # 228449 ; http://n2t.net/addgene:228449 ; RRID:Addgene_228449)
